>Addgene plasmid #186726 | pMpGE_En03-sgRNA_Target1 (Mpphot) | addgene full sequence | sequence record 372807 | Addgene NGS Result
CTTTCCTGCGTTATCCCCTGATTCTGTGGATAACCGTATTACCGCCTTTGAGTGAGCTGATACCGCTCGC
CGCAGCCGAACGACCGAGCGCAGCGAGTCAGTGAGCGAGGAAGCGGAAGAGCGCCCAATACGCAAACCGC
CTCTCCCCGCGCGTTGGCCGATTCATTAATGCAGCTGGCACGACAGGTTTCCCGACTGGAAAGCGGGCAG
TGAGCGCAACGCAATTAATACGCGTACCGCTAGCCAGGAAGAGTTTGTAGAAACGCAAAAAGGCCATCCG
TCAGGATGGCCTTCTGCTTAGTTTGATGCCTGGCAGTTTATGGCGGGCGTCCTGCCCGCCACCCTCCGGG
CCGTTGCTTCACAACGTTCAAATCCGCTCCCGGCGGATTTGTCCTACTCAGGAGAGCGTTCACCGACAAA
CAACAGATAAAACGAAAGGCCCAGTCTTCCGACTGAGCCTTTCGTTTTATTTGATGCCTGGCAGTTCCCT
ACTCTCGCGTTAACGCTAGCATGGATGTTTTCCCAGTCACGACGTTGTAAAACGACGGCCAGTCTTAAGC
TCGGGCCCCAAATAATGATTTTATTTTGACTGATAGTGACCTGTTCGTTGCAACAAATTGATGAGCAATG
CTTTTTTATAATGCCAACTTTGTACAAAAAAGCAGGCTCCGCGGCCGCCCCCTTGTAACGTGAGACTACT
ACACTCCTCAACGCAAGTTCTATCTCATATCTCTGCAAGAGCTTATTCCAAGAAACTTTCTTGTGCTTCT
ATGCATGCCCAGGTACCTTAAGTCGCGCGCATAGTCACTTCACAGCCTTTTCAGTTCTCCCTTTGATGGC
TCAGAGTGACGCAACTGCACAAAAATAAGAAAAAAGTCGAAGCGTCACGAGAGATGTATCCGGCTAGTTT
CCTTGGAGTTCGGATTGCTCTCTTTCTCTGTCTCCCCGAACCATATGGAATTTATGAACTGCTGTTCACT
AGTCAGTCACTTGTTTCAGAACTTTTGAGTGGTCGATTTATCCACCTTCTTGTTTCTTCCTGGGTCCAGA
ATCTGACTTCTTGAGACAACAAACAGTGCACAGTGGATCGAAGAATGACCACAGTTGAGACACGTGGCGC
TGGCCTCATTTATTGCACCATACGTTTAGTGAAGAACTGAATAATGGTGGATATAAAGCAGAGTTGCACC
CAGCCTCTCGGCAGACGATGAATCCGTGGAGTTTTAGAGCTAGAAATAGCAAGTTAAAATAAGGCTAGTC
CGTTATCAACTTGAAAAAGTGGCACCGAGTCGGTGCTTTTTTTCTAGTATCGGGAATTCTAAAGGGTGGG
CGCGCCGACCCAGCTTTCTTGTACAAAGTTGGCATTATAAGAAAGCATTGCTTATCAATTTGTTGCAACG
AACAGGTCACTATCAGTCAAAATAAAATCATTATTTGCCATCCAGCTGATATCCCCTATAGTGAGTCGTA
TTACATGGTCATAGCTGTTTCCTGGCAGCTCTGGCCCGTGTCTCAAAATCTCTGATGTTACATTGCACAA
GATAAAAATATATCATCATGAACAATAAAACTGTCTGCTTACATAAACAGTAATACAAGGGGTGTTATGA
GCCATATTCAACGGGAAACGTCGAGGCCGCGATTAAATTCCAACATGGATGCTGATTTATATGGGTATAA
ATGGGCTCGCGATAATGTCGGGCAATCAGGTGCGACAATCTATCGCTTGTATGGGAAGCCCGATGCGCCA
GAGTTGTTTCTGAAACATGGCAAAGGTAGCGTTGCCAATGATGTTACAGATGAGATGGTCAGACTAAACT
GGCTGACGGAATTTATGCCTCTTCCGACCATCAAGCATTTTATCCGTACTCCTGATGATGCATGGTTACT
CACCACTGCGATCCCCGGAAAAACAGCATTCCAGGTATTAGAAGAATATCCTGATTCAGGTGAAAATATT
GTTGATGCGCTGGCAGTGTTCCTGCGCCGGTTGCATTCGATTCCTGTTTGTAATTGTCCTTTTAACAGCG
ATCGCGTATTTCGTCTCGCTCAGGCGCAATCACGAATGAATAACGGTTTGGTTGATGCGAGTGATTTTGA
TGACGAGCGTAATGGCTGGCCTGTTGAACAAGTCTGGAAAGAAATGCATAAACTTTTGCCATTCTCACCG
GATTCAGTCGTCACTCATGGTGATTTCTCACTTGATAACCTTATTTTTGACGAGGGGAAATTAATAGGTT
GTATTGATGTTGGACGAGTCGGAATCGCAGACCGATACCAGGATCTTGCCATCCTATGGAACTGCCTCGG
TGAGTTTTCTCCTTCATTACAGAAACGGCTTTTTCAAAAATATGGTATTGATAATCCTGATATGAATAAA
TTGCAGTTTCATTTGATGCTCGATGAGTTTTTCTAATCAGAATTGGTTAATTGGTTGTAACACTGGCAGA
GCATTACGCTGACTTGACGGGACGGCGCAAGCTCATGACCAAAATCCCTTAACGTGAGTTACGCGTCGTT
CCACTGAGCGTCAGACCCCGTAGAAAAGATCAAAGGATCTTCTTGAGATCCTTTTTTTCTGCGCGTAATC
TGCTGCTTGCAAACAAAAAAACCACCGCTACCAGCGGTGGTTTGTTTGCCGGATCAAGAGCTACCAACTC
TTTTTCCGAAGGTAACTGGCTTCAGCAGAGCGCAGATACCAAATACTGTTCTTCTAGTGTAGCCGTAGTT
AGGCCACCACTTCAAGAACTCTGTAGCACCGCCTACATACCTCGCTCTGCTAATCCTGTTACCAGTGGCT
GCTGCCAGTGGCGATAAGTCGTGTCTTACCGGGTTGGACTCAAGACGATAGTTACCGGATAAGGCGCAGC
GGTCGGGCTGAACGGGGGGTTCGTGCACACAGCCCAGCTTGGAGCGAACGACCTACACCGAACTGAGATA
CCTACAGCGTGAGCTATGAGAAAGCGCCACGCTTCCCGAAGGGAGAAAGGCGGACAGGTATCCGGTAAGC
GGCAGGGTCGGAACAGGAGAGCGCACGAGGGAGCTTCCAGGGGGAAACGCCTGGTATCTTTATAGTCCTG
TCGGGTTTCGCCACCTCTGACTTGAGCGTCGATTTTTGTGATGCTCGTCAGGGGGGCGGAGCCTATGGAA
AAACGCCAGCAACGCGGCCTTTTTACGGTTCCTGGCCTTTTGCTGGCCTTTTGCTCACATGTT
Features (pLannotate 1.2.2; 10 found; start..end, strand, type, name):
    121..213     +  CDS            lacI (fragment): lac repressor; lacI; The lac repressor binds to the lac operator to inhibit transcription in E. coli. This inhibition can be relieved by adding lactose or isopropyl-β-D-thiogalactopyranoside (IPTG).
    268..295     -  terminator     rrnB T2 terminator: transcription terminator T2 from the E. coli rrnB gene
    427..470     +  terminator     rrnB T1 terminator: Escherichia coli rrnB; transcription terminator T1 from the E. coli rrnB gene
    517..553     -  CDS            lacZα (fragment): LacZα fragment of β-galactosidase; lacZ fragment
    569..668     +  protein_bind   attL1: mutant version of attL; recombination site for the Gateway® LR reaction LR Clonase™
   1221..1296    +  misc_RNA       gRNA scaffold: guide RNA scaffold for the Streptococcus pyogenes CRISPR/Cas9 system
   1338..1437    -  protein_bind   attL2: mutant version of attL; recombination site for the Gateway® LR reaction LR Clonase™
   1455..1473    -  promoter       T7 promoter: promoter for bacteriophage T7 RNA polymerase
   1607..2416    +  CDS            KanR: aminoglycoside phosphotransferase; aph(3')-Ia; confers resistance to kanamycin in bacteria or G418 (Geneticin®) in eukaryotes
   2563..3151    +  rep_origin     ori: high-copy-number ColE1/pMB1/pBR322/pUC origin of replication
