[The description below was written by a language model from this plasmid's Addgene catalogue record and pLannotate feature annotations shown in this document.]
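Description:
pMpGE_En03-sgRNA_Target1 (Mpphot) is a small (about 3.2 kb) Gateway entry plasmid built on the pMpGE_En03 backbone and carrying a single-guide RNA cassette for CRISPR/Cas9 genome editing in plants. It is maintained in E. coli through a high-copy ColE1/pUC-type origin of replication and selected with kanamycin via an aminoglycoside phosphotransferase (KanR) gene. The backbone also shows the usual entry-vector remnants: rrnB T1 and T2 transcription terminators upstream of the cloning region, which insulate the cassette from read-through transcription, short lacI and lacZα fragments, and a T7 promoter just outside the second recombination site.

The payload sits between attL1 and attL2, the recombination sites used in a Gateway LR reaction to move the cassette into an attR-containing destination vector. Within this interval the annotation identifies the Streptococcus pyogenes Cas9 guide RNA scaffold, and the catalogue entry records a 20-nt spacer directed against "target 1" in Mpphot, described as a positive-control target. There is an unannotated stretch of several hundred bases between attL1 and the scaffold, where a promoter driving the sgRNA would be expected, but neither the feature table nor the catalogue fields name the promoter. No Cas9 coding sequence is present, so the nuclease must be supplied from another construct.

According to the record, the plasmid serves both as an entry clone for transferring the sgRNA cassette and as a direct source for transient sgRNA expression in plant cells. The associated publication concerns in vivo pre-evaluation of genome-editing modules using a fluorescent protein carrying a peroxisome targeting signal.
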