Addgene plasmid #186726: pMpGE_En03-sgRNA_Target1 (Mpphot)
Purpose: Gateway entry vector for sgRNA (target 1: Mpphot [positive control]). Transient expression of sgRNA (target 1: Mpphot) in plant cells.
Depositing lab: Yutaka Kodama. Depositing organization: Utsunomiya University. Publication: SKLPT imaging: Efficient in vivo pre-evaluation of genome-editing modules using fluorescent protein with peroxisome targeting signal. Konno R, Tanaka H, Kodama Y. Biochem Biophys Res Commun. 2018 Sep 3;503(1):235-241. doi: 10.1016/j.bbrc.2018.06.008. Epub 2018 Jun 12. PubMed 29885839.
Backbone
  Vector backbone: pMpGE_En03
  Vector type: Bacterial Expression
Growth in bacteria
  Bacterial resistance: Kanamycin, 50 μg/mL
  Growth temperature: 37°C
  Growth strain: DH5alpha
  Copy number: Unknown
Gene/Insert
  Gene/Insert name: sgRNA_Mphot (alt name: sgRNA_Target1)
  gRNA/shRNA sequence: GCAGACGATGAATCCGTGGA
Terms and licenses: Academic/Nonprofit Terms; Industry Terms: Not Available to Industry
How to cite: pMpGE_En03-sgRNA_Target1 (Mpphot) was a gift from Yutaka Kodama (Addgene plasmid # 186726 ; http://n2t.net/addgene:186726 ; RRID:Addgene_186726)
